Addgene plasmid #70667: pcDNA3.1 E2F1 Flag(Δ193-359) (HindIII- BamHI- EcoRI)
Purpose: Human mutant of E2F1 lacking amino acids 193-359
Depositing lab: Maria Alvarado-Kristensson. Depositing organization: Lund University. Publication: Nuclear localization of gamma-tubulin affects E2F transcriptional activity and S-phase progression. Hoog G, Zarrizi R, von Stedingk K, Jonsson K, Alvarado-Kristensson M. FASEB J. 2011 Nov;25(11):3815-27. doi: 10.1096/fj.11-187484. Epub 2011 Jul 25. PubMed 21788450.
Backbone
  Vector backbone: pcDNA3.1
  Vector type: Mammalian Expression
  Selectable markers: Neomycin (select with G418)
Growth in bacteria
  Bacterial resistance: Ampicillin, 100 μg/mL
  Growth temperature: 37°C
  Growth strain: DH5alpha
  Copy number: Unknown
Gene/Insert
  Gene/Insert name: E2F1 lacking residues 193 to 359 (alt name: RBP3; E2F-1; RBAP1; RBBP3)
  Species: H. sapiens (human)
  Insert size (bp): 993
  Mutation: lacks amino acids 193-359
  GenBank ID: NM_005225
  Entrez Gene: E2F1 (a.k.a. E2F-1, RBAP1, RBBP3, RBP3)
  Promoter: cmv
  Tag / fusion protein: FLAG (C terminal on insert)
  Cloning method: Restriction Enzyme; 5′ cloning site HindIII BamHI (not destroyed); 3′ cloning site BamHI EcoRI (not destroyed)
  Sequencing primers: 5′ TAA TAC GAC TCA CTA TAG GG; 3′ TAGAAGGCACAGTCGAGG
Resource information
  A portion of this plasmid was derived from a plasmid made by: I did sub clone the E2F1 mutant from the E2F1 gene provided to me by Dr. Joseph R. Nevins
Terms and licenses: Academic/Nonprofit Terms; Industry Terms: Not Available to Industry
How to cite: pcDNA3.1 E2F1 Flag(Δ193-359) (HindIII- BamHI- EcoRI) was a gift from Maria Alvarado-Kristensson (Addgene plasmid # 70667 ; http://n2t.net/addgene:70667 ; RRID:Addgene_70667)
