[The description below was written by a language model from this plasmid's Addgene catalogue record and pLannotate feature annotations shown in this document.]
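Description:
pcDNA3.1 E2F1 Flag(Δ193-359) (HindIII- BamHI- EcoRI) is a mammalian expression plasmid built on the pcDNA3.1 backbone that encodes a human E2F1 deletion mutant lacking amino acids 193-359, with a FLAG epitope recorded at the C terminus of the insert. It is propagated in E. coli through a high-copy ColE1/pUC-type origin and selected with ampicillin via the β-lactamase gene. An f1 origin is also present. For mammalian cells, an SV40 early promoter drives a neomycin phosphotransferase gene followed by an SV40 polyadenylation signal, allowing G418 selection of stable transfectants.

The insert sits downstream of the human cytomegalovirus immediate early enhancer and promoter and upstream of the bovine growth hormone polyadenylation signal, giving strong constitutive expression after transfection. A T7 promoter lies just upstream of the coding region and an SP6 promoter on the opposite strand just downstream; these flanking phage promoters can serve for in vitro transcription or as sequencing primer sites. The catalogue lists the insert as 993 bp, cloned in using HindIII, BamHI and EcoRI sites that remain intact. The automated annotation marks an 810-nt region as an E2F1 fragment and does not separately annotate the FLAG tag. Short hits called as an HIV-1 LTR fragment, a ble fragment, a lacI fragment and lac promoter/operator elements are small backbone remnants or incidental matches rather than functional parts of the design.

E2F1 is a transcription activator that binds DNA together with DP partners and controls G1-to-S progression. Removing an internal stretch of the protein makes this construct suited to domain-mapping experiments, and the FLAG tag allows detection or immunoprecipitation. The associated study examined how nuclear gamma-tubulin affects E2F transcriptional activity and S-phase progression.
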