Features (pLannotate 1.2.2; 21 found; start..end, strand, type, name):
    628..1488    -  CDS            AmpR: β-lactamase; bla; confers resistance to ampicillin, carbenicillin, and related antibiotics
   1489..1593    -  promoter       AmpR promoter: bla
   1652..1704    -  misc_feature   bom (fragment): basis of mobility region from pBR322
   1859..2238    +  enhancer       CMV enhancer: human cytomegalovirus immediate early enhancer
   2239..2442    +  promoter       CMV promoter: human cytomegalovirus (CMV) immediate early promoter
   2438..2471    +  LTR            5' LTR (truncated) (fragment): truncated 5' long terminal repeat (LTR) from HIV-1
   2487..2505    +  promoter       T7 promoter: promoter for bacteriophage T7 RNA polymerase
   2522..3331    +  CDS            E2F1 (fragment): E2F1_HUMAN - Also known as RBBP3. Experimental evidence at protein level: Swiss-Prot protein existence level 1. Transcription activator that binds DNA cooperatively with DP proteins through the E2 recognition site, 5'-TTTC[CG]CGC-3' found in the promoter region of a number of genes whose products are involved in cell cycle regulation or in DNA replication. The DRTF1/E2F complex functions in the control of cell-cycle progression from G1 to S phase. E2F1 binds preferentially RB1 in a cell-cycle dependent manner. It can mediate both cell proliferation and TP53/p53-dependent apoptosis. Blocks adip
   3419..3437    -  promoter       SP6 promoter: promoter for bacteriophage SP6 RNA polymerase
   3463..3687    +  polyA_signal   bGH poly(A) signal: bovine growth hormone polyadenylation signal
   3691..3712    +  promoter       SV40 promoter (fragment): SV40 enhancer and early promoter
   3733..4161    +  rep_origin     f1 ori (sequence partly withheld): f1 bacteriophage origin of replication; arrow indicates direction of (+) strand synthesis
   4175..4504    +  promoter       SV40 promoter: SV40 enhancer and early promoter
   4571..5362    +  CDS            neo: KKA2_KLEPN - Also known as kan, nptII. Experimental evidence at protein level: Swiss-Prot protein existence level 1. Resistance to kanamycin, neomycin, paromomycin, ribostamycin, butirosin and gentamicin B. From Klebsiella pneumoniae.
   5386..5544    +  CDS            ble (fragment): BLE_KLEPN - Experimental evidence at protein level: Swiss-Prot protein existence level 1. Binding protein with a strong affinity to the bleomycin family of antibiotics. Binds to CL990; an antimitotic-antibiotic compound. From Klebsiella pneumoniae.
   5539..5660    +  polyA_signal   SV40 poly(A) signal: SV40 polyadenylation signal
   5733..5749    -  protein_bind   lac operator: The lac repressor binds to the lac operator to inhibit transcription in E. coli. This inhibition can be relieved by adding lactose or isopropyl-β-D-thiogalactopyranoside (IPTG). lac repressor encoded by lacI
   5757..5787    -  promoter       lac promoter: promoter for the E. coli lac operon
   5802..5823    -  protein_bind   CAP binding site: CAP binding activates transcription in the presence of cAMP. E. coli catabolite activator protein
   5836..5928    -  CDS            lacI (fragment): lac repressor; lacI; The lac repressor binds to the lac operator to inhibit transcription in E. coli. This inhibition can be relieved by adding lactose or isopropyl-β-D-thiogalactopyranoside (IPTG).
   6111..457     -  rep_origin     ori (across the origin): high-copy-number ColE1/pMB1/pBR322/pUC origin of replication
>Addgene plasmid #70667 | pcDNA3.1 E2F1 Flag(Δ193-359) (HindIII- BamHI- EcoRI) | addgene full sequence | sequence record 178338 | Addgene NGS Result
GACCCTGCCGCTTACCGGATACCTGTCCGCCTTTCTCCCTTCGGGAAGCGTGGCGCTTTCTCATAGCTCA
CGCTGTAGGTATCTCAGTTCGGTGTAGGTCGTTCGCTCCAAGCTGGGCTGTGTGCACGAACCCCCCGTTC
AGCCCGACCGCTGCGCCTTATCCGGTAACTATCGTCTTGAGTCCAACCCGGTAAGACACGACTTATCGCC
ACTGGCAGCAGCCACTGGTAACAGGATTAGCAGAGCGAGGTATGTAGGCGGTGCTACAGAGTTCTTGAAG
TGGTGGCCTAACTACGGCTACACTAGAAGAACAGTATTTGGTATCTGCGCTCTGCTGAAGCCAGTTACCT
TCGGAAAAAGAGTTGGTAGCTCTTGATCCGGCAAACAAACCACCGCTGGTAGCGGTGGTTTTTTTGTTTG
CAAGCAGCAGATTACGCGCAGAAAAAAAGGATCTCAAGAAGATCCTTTGATCTTTTCTACGGGGTCTGAC
GCTCAGTGGAACGAAAACTCACGTTAAGGGATTTTGGTCATGAGATTATCAAAAAGGATCTTCACCTAGA
TCCTTTTAAATTAAAAATGAAGTTTTAAATCAATCTAAAGTATATATGAGTAAACTTGGTCTGACAGTTA
CCAATGCTTAATCAGTGAGGCACCTATCTCAGCGATCTGTCTATTTCGTTCATCCATAGTTGCCTGACTC
CCCGTCGTGTAGATAACTACGATACGGGAGGGCTTACCATCTGGCCCCAGTGCTGCAATGATACCGCGAG
ACCCACGCTCACCGGCTCCAGATTTATCAGCAATAAACCAGCCAGCCGGAAGGGCCGAGCGCAGAAGTGG
TCCTGCAACTTTATCCGCCTCCATCCAGTCTATTAATTGTTGCCGGGAAGCTAGAGTAAGTAGTTCGCCA
GTTAATAGTTTGCGCAACGTTGTTGCCATTGCTACAGGCATCGTGGTGTCACGCTCGTCGTTTGGTATGG
CTTCATTCAGCTCCGGTTCCCAACGATCAAGGCGAGTTACATGATCCCCCATGTTGTGCAAAAAAGCGGT
TAGCTCCTTCGGTCCTCCGATCGTTGTCAGAAGTAAGTTGGCCGCAGTGTTATCACTCATGGTTATGGCA
GCACTGCATAATTCTCTTACTGTCATGCCATCCGTAAGATGCTTTTCTGTGACTGGTGAGTACTCAACCA
AGTCATTCTGAGAATAGTGTATGCGGCGACCGAGTTGCTCTTGCCCGGCGTCAATACGGGATAATACCGC
GCCACATAGCAGAACTTTAAAAGTGCTCATCATTGGAAAACGTTCTTCGGGGCGAAAACTCTCAAGGATC
TTACCGCTGTTGAGATCCAGTTCGATGTAACCCACTCGTGCACCCAACTGATCTTCAGCATCTTTTACTT
TCACCAGCGTTTCTGGGTGAGCAAAAACAGGAAGGCAAAATGCCGCAAAAAAGGGAATAAGGGCGACACG
GAAATGTTGAATACTCATACTCTTCCTTTTTCAATATTATTGAAGCATTTATCAGGGTTATTGTCTCATG
AGCGGATACATATTTGAATGTATTTAGAAAAATAAACAAATAGGGGTTCCGCGCACATTTCCCCGAAAAG
TGCCACCTGACGTCGACGGATCGGGAGATCTCCCGATCCCCTATGGTGCACTCTCAGTACAATCTGCTCT
GATGCCGCATAGTTAAGCCAGTATCTGCTCCCTGCTTGTGTGTTGGAGGTCGCTGAGTAGTGCGCGAGCA
AAATTTAAGCTACAACAAGGCAAGGCTTGACCGACAATTGCATGAAGAATCTGCTTAGGGTTAGGCGTTT
TGCGCTGCTTCGCGATGTACGGGCCAGATATACGCGTTGACATTGATTATTGACTAGTTATTAATAGTAA
TCAATTACGGGGTCATTAGTTCATAGCCCATATATGGAGTTCCGCGTTACATAACTTACGGTAAATGGCC
CGCCTGGCTGACCGCCCAACGACCCCCGCCCATTGACGTCAATAATGACGTATGTTCCCATAGTAACGCC
AATAGGGACTTTCCATTGACGTCAATGGGTGGAGTATTTACGGTAAACTGCCCACTTGGCAGTACATCAA
GTGTATCATATGCCAAGTACGCCCCCTATTGACGTCAATGACGGTAAATGGCCCGCCTGGCATTATGCCC
AGTACATGACCTTATGGGACTTTCCTACTTGGCAGTACATCTACGTATTAGTCATCGCTATTACCATGGT
GATGCGGTTTTGGCAGTACATCAATGGGCGTGGATAGCGGTTTGACTCACGGGGATTTCCAAGTCTCCAC
CCCATTGACGTCAATGGGAGTTTGTTTTGGCACCAAAATCAACGGGACTTTCCAAAATGTCGTAACAACT
CCGCCCCATTGACGCAAATGGGCGGTAGGCGTGTACGGTGGGAGGTCTATATAAGCAGAGCTCTCTGGCT
AACTAGAGAACCCACTGCTTACTGGCTTATCGAAATTAATACGACTCACTATAGGGAGACCCAAGCTTAC
CATGGCCTTGGCCGGGGCCCCTGCGGGCGGCCCATGCGCGCCGGCGCTGGAGGCCCTGCTCGGGGCCGGC
GCGCTGCGGCTGCTCGACTCCTCGCAGATCGTCATCATCTCCGCCGCGCAGGACGCCAGCGCCCCGCCGG
CTCCCACCGGCCCCGCGGCGCCCGCCGCCGGCCCCTGCGACCCTGACCTGCTGCTCTTCGCCACACCGCA
GGCGCCCCGGCCCACACCCAGTGCGCCGCGGCCCGCGCTCGGCCGCCCGCCGGTGAAGCGGAGGCTGGAC
CTGGAAACTGACCATCAGTACCTGGCCGAGAGCAGTGGGCCAGCTCGGGGCAGAGGCCGCCATCCAGGAA
AAGGTGTGAAATCCCCGGGGGAGAAGTCACGCTATGAGACCTCACTGAATCTGACCACCAAGCGCTTCCT
GGAGCTGCTGAGCCACTCGGCTGACGGTGTCGTCGACCTGAACTGGGCTGCCGAGGTGCTGAAGGTGCAG
AAGCGGCGCATCTATGACATCACCAACGTCCTTGAGGGCATCCAGCTCATTGCCAAGAAGTCCAAGAACC
ACATCCAGTGGCTGGGATCCCGGATGGGCAGCCTGCGGGCTCCCGTGGACGAGGACCGCCTGTCCCCGCT
GGTGGCGGCCGACTCGCTCCTGGAGCATGTGCGGGAGGACTTCTCCGGCCTCCTCCCTGAGGAGTTCATC
AGCCTTTCCCCACCCCACGAGGCCCTCGACTACCACTTCGGCCTCGAGGAGGGCGAGGGCATCAGAGACC
TCTTCGACTGTGACTTTGGGGACCTCACCCCCCTGGATTTCGATTATAAAGATGATGATGATAAATGAGA
ATTCTGCAGATATCCATCACACTGGCGGCCGCTCGAGCATGCATCTAGAGGGCCCTATTCTATAGTGTCA
CCTAAATGCTAGAGCTCGCTGATCAGCCTCGACTGTGCCTTCTAGTTGCCAGCCATCTGTTGTTTGCCCC
TCCCCCGTGCCTTCCTTGACCCTGGAAGGTGCCACTCCCACTGTCCTTTCCTAATAAAATGAGGAAATTG
CATCGCATTGTCTGAGTAGGTGTCATTCTATTCTGGGGGGTGGGGTGGGGCAGGACAGCAAGGGGGAGGA
TTGGGAAGACAATAGCAGGCATGCTGGGGATGCGGTGGGCTCTATGGCTTCTGAGGCGGAAAGAACCAGC
TGGGGCTCTAGGGGGTATCCCC
[124 nt withheld, positions 3733-3856]
C
[91 nt withheld, positions 3858-3948]
A
[49 nt withheld, positions 3950-3998]
CCTTTGACGTTGGAGTCCACGTTCTTT
[37 nt withheld, positions 4026-4062]
ACCCTATCTCGGTCTATTCTTTTGATTTATAAGGGATTTTGCCGATTTCGGCCTATTGGTTAAAAAATGA
GCTGATTTAACAAAAATTTAACGCGAATTAATTCTGTGGAATGTGTGTCAGTTAGGGTGTGGAAAGTCCC
CAGGCTCCCCAGCAGGCAGAAGTATGCAAAGCATGCATCTCAATTAGTCAGCAACCAGGTGTGGAAAGTC
CCCAGGCTCCCCAGCAGGCAGAAGTATGCAAAGCATGCATCTCAATTAGTCAGCAACCATAGTCCCGCCC
CTAACTCCGCCCATCCCGCCCCTAACTCCGCCCAGTTCCGCCCATTCTCCGCCCCATGGCTGACTAATTT
TTTTTATTTATGCAGAGGCCGAGGCCGCCTCTGCCTCTGAGCTATTCCAGAAGTAGTGAGGAGGCTTTTT
TGGAGGCCTAGGCTTTTGCAAAAAGCTCCCGGGAGCTTGTATATCCATTTTCGGATCTGATCAAGAGACA
GGATGAGGATCGTTTCGCATGATTGAACAAGATGGATTGCACGCAGGTTCTCCGGCCGCTTGGGTGGAGA
GGCTATTCGGCTATGACTGGGCACAACAGACAATCGGCTGCTCTGATGCCGCCGTGTTCCGGCTGTCAGC
GCAGGGGCGCCCGGTTCTTTTTGTCAAGACCGACCTGTCCGGTGCCCTGAATGAACTGCAGGACGAGGCA
GCGCGGCTATCGTGGCTGGCCACGACGGGCGTTCCTTGCGCAGCTGTGCTCGACGTTGTCACTGAAGCGG
GAAGGGACTGGCTGCTATTGGGCGAAGTGCCGGGGCAGGATCTCCTGTCATCTCACCTTGCTCCTGCCGA
GAAAGTATCCATCATGGCTGATGCAATGCGGCGGCTGCATACGCTTGATCCGGCTACCTGCCCATTCGAC
CACCAAGCGAAACATCGCATCGAGCGAGCACGTACTCGGATGGAAGCCGGTCTTGTCGATCAGGATGATC
TGGACGAAGAGCATCAGGGGCTCGCGCCAGCCGAACTGTTCGCCAGGCTCAAGGCGCGCATGCCCGACGG
CGAGGATCTCGTCGTGACCCATGGCGATGCCTGCTTGCCGAATATCATGGTGGAAAATGGCCGCTTTTCT
GGATTCATCGACTGTGGCCGGCTGGGTGTGGCGGACCGCTATCAGGACATAGCGTTGGCTACCCGTGATA
TTGCTGAAGAGCTTGGCGGCGAATGGGCTGACCGCTTCCTCGTGCTTTACGGTATCGCCGCTCCCGATTC
GCAGCGCATCGCCTTCTATCGCCTTCTTGACGAGTTCTTCTGAGCGGGACTCTGGGGTTCGAAATGACCG
ACCAAGCGACGCCCAACCTGCCATCACGAGATTTCGATTCCACCGCCGCCTTCTATGAAAGGTTGGGCTT
CGGAATCGTTTTCCGGGACGCCGGCTGGATGATCCTCCAGCGCGGGGATCTCATGCTGGAGTTCTTCGCC
CACCCCAACTTGTTTATTGCAGCTTATAATGGTTACAAATAAAGCAATAGCATCACAAATTTCACAAATA
AAGCATTTTTTTCACTGCATTCTAGTTGTGGTTTGTCCAAACTCATCAATGTATCTTATCATGTCTGTAT
ACCGTCGACCTCTAGCTAGAGCTTGGCGTAATCATGGTCATAGCTGTTTCCTGTGTGAAATTGTTATCCG
CTCACAATTCCACACAACATACGAGCCGGAAGCATAAAGTGTAAAGCCTGGGGTGCCTAATGAGTGAGCT
AACTCACATTAATTGCGTTGCGCTCACTGCCCGCTTTCCAGTCGGGAAACCTGTCGTGCCAGCTGCATTA
ATGAATCGGCCAACGCGCGGGGAGAGGCGGTTTGCGTATTGGGCGCTCTTCCGCTTCCTCGCTCACTGAC
TCGCTGCGCTCGGTCGTTCGGCTGCGGCGAGCGGTATCAGCTCACTCAAAGGCGGTAATACGGTTATCCA
CAGAATCAGGGGATAACGCAGGAAAGAACATGTGAGCAAAAGGCCAGCAAAAGGCCAGGAACCGTAAAAA
GGCCGCGTTGCTGGCGTTTTTCCATAGGCTCCGCCCCCCTGACGAGCATCACAAAAATCGACGCTCAAGT
CAGAGGTGGCGAAACCCGACAGGACTATAAAGATACCAGGCGTTTCCCCCTGGAAGCTCCCTCGTGCGCT
CTCCTGTTCC
